>Addgene plasmid #57840 | mKO-ER-3 | addgene full sequence | sequence record 390331 | Addgene NGS Result
ATATATGGAGTTCCGCGTTACATAACTTACGGTAAATGGCCCGCCTGGCTGACCGCCCAACGACCCCCGC
CCATTGACGTCAATAATGACGTATGTTCCCATAGTAACGCCAATAGGGACTTTCCATTGACGTCAATGGG
TGGAGTATTTACGGTAAACTGCCCACTTGGCAGTACATCAAGTGTATCATATGCCAAGTACGCCCCCTAT
TGACGTCAATGACGGTAAATGGCCCGCCTGGCATTATGCCCAGTACATGACCTTATGGGACTTTCCTACT
TGGCAGTACATCTACGTATTAGTCATCGCTATTACCATGGTGATGCGGTTTTGGCAGTACATCAATGGGC
GTGGATAGCGGTTTGACTCACGGGGATTTCCAAGTCTCCACCCCATTGACGTCAATGGGAGTTTGTTTTG
GCACCAAAATCAACGGGACTTTCCAAAATGTCGTAACAACTCCGCCCCATTGACGCAAATGGGCGGTAGG
CGTGTACGGTGGGAGGTCTATATAAGCAGAGCTGGTTTAGTGAACCGTCAGATCCGCTAGCATGCTGCTA
TCCGTGCCGTTGCTGCTCGGCCTCCTCGGCCTGGCCGTCGCCGACCGGTCGATGGTGAGTGTGATTAAAC
CAGAGATGAAGATGAGGTACTACATGGACGGCTCCGTCAATGGGCATGAGTTCACAATTGAAGGTGAAGG
CACAGGCAGACCTTACGAGGGACATCAAGAGATGACACTACGCGTCACAATGGCCAAGGGCGGGCCAATG
CCTTTCGCGTTTGACTTAGTGTCACACGTGTTCTGTTACGGCCACAGACCTTTTACTAAATATCCAGAAG
AGATACCAGACTATTTCAAACAAGCATTTCCTGAAGGCCTGTCATGGGAAAGGTCGTTGGAGTTCGAAGA
TGGTGGGTCCGCTTCAGTCAGTGCGCATATAAGCCTTAGAGGAAACACCTTCTACCACAAATCCAAATTT
ACTGGGGTTAACTTTCCTGCCGATGGTCCTATCATGCAAAACCAAAGTGTTGATTGGGAGCCATCAACCG
AGAAAATTACTGCCAGCGACGGAGTTCTGAAGGGTGATGTTACGATGTACCTAAAACTTGAAGGAGGCGG
CAATCACAAATGCCAATTCAAGACTACTTACAAGGCGGCAAAAAAGATTCTTAAAATGCCAGGAAGCCAT
TACATCAGCCATCGCCTCGTCAGGAAAACCGAAGGCAACATTACTGAGCTGGTAGAAGATGCAGTAGCTC
ATTCCAAGGACGAGCTGTAAGAATTCTGCAGTCGACGGTACCGCGGGCCCGGGATCCACCGGATCTAGAT
AACTGATCATAATCAGCCATACCACATTTGTAGAGGTTTTACTTGCTTTAAAAAACCTCCCACACCTCCC
CCTGAACCTGAAACATAAAATGAATGCAATTGTTGTTGTTAACTTGTTTATTGCAGCTTATAATGGTTAC
AAATAAAGCAATAGCATCACAAATTTCACAAATAAAGCATTTTTTTCACTGCATTCTAGTTGTGGTTTGT
CCAAACTCATCAATGTATCTTAAGGCGTAAATTGTAAGCGTTAATATTTTGTTAAAATTCGCGTTAAATT
TTTGTTAAATCAGCTCATTTTTTAACCAATAGGCCGAAATCGGCAAAATCCCTTATAAATCAAAAGAATA
GACCGAGATAGGGT
[37 nt withheld, positions 1695-1731]
AAAGAACGTGGGCTCCAACGTCAAAGG
[49 nt withheld, positions 1759-1807]
T
[91 nt withheld, positions 1809-1899]
G
[124 nt withheld, positions 1901-2024]
CAGGTGGCACTTTTCGGGGAAATGTGCGCGGAACCCCTATTTGTTTATTTTTCTAAATACATTCAAATAT
GTATCCGCTCATGAGACAATAACCCTGATAAATGCTTCAATAATATTGAAAAAGGAAGAGTCCTGAGGCG
GAAAGAACCAGCTGTGGAATGTGTGTCAGTTAGGGTGTGGAAAGTCCCCAGGCTCCCCAGCAGGCAGAAG
TATGCAAAGCATGCATCTCAATTAGTCAGCAACCAGGTGTGGAAAGTCCCCAGGCTCCCCAGCAGGCAGA
AGTATGCAAAGCATGCATCTCAATTAGTCAGCAACCATAGTCCCGCCCCTAACTCCGCCCATCCCGCCCC
TAACTCCGCCCAGTTCCGCCCATTCTCCGCCCCATGGCTGACTAATTTTTTTTATTTATGCAGAGGCCGA
GGCCGCCTCGGCCTCTGAGCTATTCCAGAAGTAGTGAGGAGGCTTTTTTGGAGGCCTAGGCTTTTGCAAA
GATCGATCAAGAGACAGGATGAGGATCGTTTCGCATGATTGAACAAGATGGATTGCACGCAGGTTCTCCG
GCCGCTTGGGTGGAGAGGCTATTCGGCTATGACTGGGCACAACAGACAATCGGCTGCTCTGATGCCGCCG
TGTTCCGGCTGTCAGCGCAGGGGCGCCCGGTTCTTTTTGTCAAGACCGACCTGTCCGGTGCCCTGAATGA
ACTGCAAGACGAGGCAGCGCGGCTATCGTGGCTGGCCACGACGGGCGTTCCTTGCGCAGCTGTGCTCGAC
GTTGTCACTGAAGCGGGAAGGGACTGGCTGCTATTGGGCGAAGTGCCGGGGCAGGATCTCCTGTCATCTC
ACCTTGCTCCTGCCGAGAAAGTATCCATCATGGCTGATGCAATGCGGCGGCTGCATACGCTTGATCCGGC
TACCTGCCCATTCGACCACCAAGCGAAACATCGCATCGAGCGAGCACGTACTCGGATGGAAGCCGGTCTT
GTCGATCAGGATGATCTGGACGAAGAGCATCAGGGGCTCGCGCCAGCCGAACTGTTCGCCAGGCTCAAGG
CGAGCATGCCCGACGGCGAGGATCTCGTCGTGACCCATGGCGATGCCTGCTTGCCGAATATCATGGTGGA
AAATGGCCGCTTTTCTGGATTCATCGACTGTGGCCGGCTGGGTGTGGCGGACCGCTATCAGGACATAGCG
TTGGCTACCCGTGATATTGCTGAAGAGCTTGGCGGCGAATGGGCTGACCGCTTCCTCGTGCTTTACGGTA
TCGCCGCTCCCGATTCGCAGCGCATCGCCTTCTATCGCCTTCTTGACGAGTTCTTCTGAGCGGGACTCTG
GGGTTCGAAATGACCGACCAAGCGACGCCCAACCTGCCATCACGAGATTTCGATTCCACCGCCGCCTTCT
ATGAAAGGTTGGGCTTCGGAATCGTTTTCCGGGACGCCGGCTGGATGATCCTCCAGCGCGGGGATCTCAT
GCTGGAGTTCTTCGCCCACCCTAGGGGGAGGCTAACTGAAACACGGAAGGAGACAATACCGGAAGGAACC
CGCGCTATGACGGCAATAAAAAGACAGAATAAAACGCACGGTGTTGGGTCGTTTGTTCATAAACGCGGGG
TTCGGTCCCAGGGCTGGCACTCTGTCGATACCCCACCGAGACCCCATTGGGGCCAATACGCCCGCGTTTC
TTCCTTTTCCCCACCCCACCCCCCAAGTTCGGGTGAAGGCCCAGGGCTCGCAGCCAACGTCGGGGCGGCA
GGCCCTGCCATAGCCTCAGGTTACTCATATATACTTTAGATTGATTTAAAACTTCATTTTTAATTTAAAA
GGATCTAGGTGAAGATCCTTTTTGATAATCTCATGACCAAAATCCCTTAACGTGAGTTTTCGTTCCACTG
AGCGTCAGACCCCGTAGAAAAGATCAAAGGATCTTCTTGAGATCCTTTTTTTCTGCGCGTAATCTGCTGC
TTGCAAACAAAAAAACCACCGCTACCAGCGGTGGTTTGTTTGCCGGATCAAGAGCTACCAACTCTTTTTC
CGAAGGTAACTGGCTTCAGCAGAGCGCAGATACCAAATACTGTTCTTCTAGTGTAGCCGTAGTTAGGCCA
CCACTTCAAGAACTCTGTATCACCGCCTACATACCTCGCTCTGCTAATCCTGTTACCAGTGGCTGCTGCC
AGTGGCGATAAGTCGTGTCTTACCGGGTTGGACTCAAGACGATAGTTACCGGATAAGGCGCAGCGGTCGG
GCTGAACGGGGGGTTCGTGCACACAGCCCAGCTTGGAGCGAACGACCTACACCGAACTGAGATACCTACA
GCGTGAGCTATGAGAAAGCGCCACGCTTCCCGAAGGGAGAAAGGCGGACAGGTATCCGGTAAGCGGCAGG
GTCGGAACAGGAGAGCGCACGAGGGAGCTTCCAGGGGGAAACGCCTGGTATCTTTATAGTCCTGTCGGGT
TTCGCCACCTCTGACTTGAGCGTCGATTTTTGTGATGCTCGTCAGGGGGGCGGAGCCTATGGAAAAACGC
CAGCAACGCGGCCTTTTTACGGTTCCTGGCCTTTTGCTGGCCTTTTGCTCACATGTTCTTTCCTGCGTTA
TCCCCTGATTCTGTGGATAACCGTATTACCGCCATGCATTAGTTATTAATAGTAATCAATTACGGGGTCA
TTAGTTCATAGCCC
Features (pLannotate 1.2.2; 15 found; start..end, strand, type, name):
     16..319     +  enhancer       CMV enhancer: human cytomegalovirus immediate early enhancer
    320..523     +  promoter       CMV promoter: human cytomegalovirus (CMV) immediate early promoter
    612..1265    +  CDS            mKO: mKO is a basic (constitutively fluorescent) orange fluorescent protein published in 2004, derived from Verrillofungia concinna. It has low acid sensitivity.
   1281..1317    +  misc_feature   MCS (fragment): multiple cloning site
   1334..1418    +  CDS            large T antigen (fragment): large T antigen from SV40 (simian virus 40)
   1441..1562    +  polyA_signal   SV40 poly(A) signal: SV40 polyadenylation signal
   1569..2024    -  rep_origin     f1 ori (sequence partly withheld): f1 bacteriophage origin of replication; arrow indicates direction of (+) strand synthesis
   2051..2155    +  promoter       AmpR promoter: bla
   2157..2514    +  promoter       SV40 promoter: SV40 enhancer and early promoter
   2549..3343    +  CDS            NeoR/KanR: aminoglycoside phosphotransferase from Tn5; aph(3')-II (or nptII); confers resistance to neomycin, kanamycin, and G418 (Geneticin®)
   3364..3516    +  CDS            ble (fragment): BLE_KLEPN - Experimental evidence at protein level: Swiss-Prot protein existence level 1. Binding protein with a strong affinity to the bleomycin family of antibiotics. Binds to CL990; an antimitotic-antibiotic compound. From Klebsiella pneumoniae.
   3575..3622    +  polyA_signal   HSV TK poly(A) signal: herpes simplex virus thymidine kinase polyadenylation signal (Cole and Stacy, 1985)
   3713..3729    -  polyA_signal   bGH poly(A) signal (fragment): bovine growth hormone polyadenylation signal
   3951..4539    +  rep_origin     ori: high-copy-number ColE1/pMB1/pBR322/pUC origin of replication
   4654..4698    +  enhancer       CMV enhancer (fragment): human cytomegalovirus immediate early enhancer
