[The description below was written by a language model from this plasmid's Addgene catalogue record and pLannotate feature annotations shown in this document.]
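Description:
mKO-ER-3 is a mammalian expression plasmid that targets the orange fluorescent protein mKO (monomeric Kusabira Orange, derived from the coral Verrillofungia concinna) to the endoplasmic reticulum. It is built on a Clontech-style fluorescent protein backbone. The human cytomegalovirus immediate early enhancer and promoter drive the fusion transcript, which is terminated by an SV40 polyadenylation signal. According to the catalogue entry, the insert is the ER signal peptide of human calreticulin (CALR), fused to mKO. The generated feature table does not annotate this short element separately. There is an unannotated gap between the CMV promoter and the start of the mKO coding sequence where an N-terminal signal peptide would fit, though this placement is an inference. A leader of this kind directs the nascent protein into the ER lumen. The record does not mention a C-terminal retention motif. A fragment of the multiple cloning site follows the mKO open reading frame.

The plasmid replicates in E. coli from a high-copy ColE1/pUC-type origin and also carries an f1 origin for single-stranded DNA production. One Tn5 aminoglycoside phosphotransferase gene (NeoR/KanR) provides both selections. The bacterial bla promoter expresses it for kanamycin resistance, and the SV40 enhancer/early promoter with an HSV TK polyadenylation signal expresses it for G418 selection of stably transfected mammalian cells. The short large T antigen, ble and bGH poly(A) fragments in the table are probably annotation hits within backbone sequence, not functional parts.

The construct serves as an organelle marker for fluorescence imaging, labelling the ER in live or fixed cells. The recorded excitation and emission maxima are 548 nm and 561 nm, so it can be combined with green or far-red probes in multicolour experiments.
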