Addgene plasmid #57840: mKO-ER-3
Purpose: Localization: Endoplasmic Reticulum, Excitation: 548, Emission: 561
Depositing lab: Michael Davidson. Depositing organization: Florida State University, Tallahassee.
Backbone
  Vector backbone: mKO
  Backbone size w/o insert (bp): 4750
  Vector type: Mammalian Expression
  Selectable markers: Neomycin (select with G418)
Growth in bacteria
  Bacterial resistance: Kanamycin, 50 μg/mL
  Growth temperature: 37°C
  Growth strain: DH5alpha
  Copy number: High Copy
Gene/Insert
  Gene/Insert name: ER (alt name: NM_004343.3)
  Species: H. sapiens (human)
  Mutation: ER Signal Peptide
  Entrez Gene: CALR (a.k.a. CALR1, CRT, HEL-S-99n, RO, SSA, cC1qR)
  Promoter: CMV
  Tag / fusion protein: mKO
  Cloning method: Unknown
  Sequencing primers: 5′ CMV-F; 3′ SV40pA-R
Terms and licenses: Academic/Nonprofit Terms; Industry Terms: Not Available to Industry
Depositor comments: . Excitation = 548; Emission = 561
How to cite: mKO-ER-3 was a gift from Michael Davidson (Addgene plasmid # 57840 ; http://n2t.net/addgene:57840 ; RRID:Addgene_57840)
