>Addgene plasmid #57840 | mKO-ER-3 | depositor partial sequence | sequence record 88991 | insert sequence
ACGTCAGATCCGCTAGCATGCTGCTATCCGTGCCGTTGCTGCTCGGCCTCCTCGGCCTGGCCGTCGCCGA
CCGGTCGATGGTGAGTGTGATTAAACC
